Addgene plasmid #81807: pDONR223_U2AF1_WT
Purpose: Gateway Donor vector containing U2AF1 , part of the Target Accelerator Plasmid Collection.
Depositing lab: Jesse Boehm & William Hahn & David Root. Depositing organization: Broad Institute. Publication: Systematic Functional Interrogation of Rare Cancer Variants Identifies Oncogenic Alleles. Kim E, Ilic N, Shrestha Y, Zou L, Kamburov A, Zhu C, Yang X, Lubonja R, Tran N, Nguyen C, Lawrence MS, Piccioni F, Bagul M, Doench JG, Chouinard CR, Wu X, Hogstrom L, Natoli T, Tamayo P, Horn H, Corsello SM, Lage K, Root DE, Subramanian A, Golub TR, Getz G, Boehm JS, Hahn WC. Cancer Discov. 2016 Jul;6(7):714-26. doi: 10.1158/2159-8290.CD-16-0160. Epub 2016 May 4. PubMed 27147599.
Backbone
  Vector backbone: pDONR223
  Backbone manufacturer: Invitrogen
  Backbone size w/o insert (bp): 2790
  Vector type: Gateway Entry vector
Growth in bacteria
  Bacterial resistance: Spectinomycin, 50 μg/mL
  Growth temperature: 37°C
  Growth strain: DH5alpha
  Copy number: High Copy
Gene/Insert
  Gene/Insert name: U2AF1 (alt name: NM_006758.2)
  Species: H. sapiens (human)
  Mutation: WT
  Entrez Gene: U2AF1 (a.k.a. FP793, RN, RNU2AF1, U2AF35, U2AFBP)
  Promoter: None
  Cloning method: Gateway Cloning
  Sequencing primers: 5′ M13pUC-fwd; 3′ M13-Rev
Terms and licenses: Academic/Nonprofit Terms; Industry Terms: Not Available to Industry
Depositor comments: Closed state: stop codon immediately follows insert
How to cite: pDONR223_U2AF1_WT was a gift from Jesse Boehm & William Hahn & David Root (Addgene plasmid # 81807 ; http://n2t.net/addgene:81807 ; RRID:Addgene_81807)
