[The description below was written by a language model from this plasmid's Addgene catalogue record and pLannotate feature annotations shown in this document.]
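Description:
pDONR223_U2AF1_WT is a Gateway entry clone built in the Invitrogen pDONR223 backbone and carrying the wild-type human U2AF1 open reading frame (reference transcript NM_006758.2). It belongs to the Target Accelerator Plasmid Collection, a set of cancer-gene alleles assembled for systematic functional testing of variants. The sequenced plasmid is about 3.5 kb. It replicates in E. coli from a high-copy ColE1/pUC-type origin and is selected with spectinomycin through the aadA (SmR) aminoglycoside adenylyltransferase gene, which lies downstream of an integron-derived Pc promoter fragment and a remnant of a gentamicin resistance gene.

The U2AF1 coding sequence sits between two attL recombination sites, annotated by the automated tool as attL3 and a partial attL2. An LR Clonase reaction can therefore transfer it in a defined orientation into any compatible Gateway destination vector. The feature table labels the insert as a fragment matching mouse U2af1, which reflects the close conservation of this protein in the annotation database. The catalogue record identifies the insert as human. U2AF1 (U2AF35) is the small subunit of the U2 auxiliary factor, and it contributes to 3' splice site recognition and recruitment of U2 snRNP. The clone is in the "closed" configuration, with a stop codon directly after the ORF, so C-terminal fusions encoded by a destination vector will not be translated.

No promoter drives the insert in this plasmid. The rrnB T1 and T2 terminators upstream of the cassette insulate it from read-through transcription, and a T7 promoter lies beyond the downstream att site, pointing back toward the insert. Small lacI and lacZα fragments are backbone remnants. The plasmid serves as a shuttle and sequence-verified source of wild-type U2AF1, for example as a reference alongside mutant alleles after transfer into expression vectors.
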