Features (pLannotate 1.2.2; 12 found; start..end, strand, type, name):
    121..213     +  CDS            lacI (fragment): lac repressor; lacI; The lac repressor binds to the lac operator to inhibit transcription in E. coli. This inhibition can be relieved by adding lactose or isopropyl-β-D-thiogalactopyranoside (IPTG).
    268..295     -  terminator     rrnB T2 terminator: transcription terminator T2 from the E. coli rrnB gene
    427..470     +  terminator     rrnB T1 terminator: Escherichia coli rrnB; transcription terminator T1 from the E. coli rrnB gene
    517..553     -  CDS            lacZα (fragment): LacZα fragment of β-galactosidase; lacZ fragment
    570..665     +  protein_bind   attL3: mutant version of attL; recombination site for the Gateway® LR reaction LR Clonase™
    671..1246    +  CDS            U2af1 (fragment): U2AF1_MOUSE - Experimental evidence at protein level: Swiss-Prot protein existence level 1. Plays a critical role in both constitutive and enhancer- dependent splicing by mediating protein-protein interactions and protein-RNA interactions required for accurate 3'-splice site selection. Recruits U2 snRNP to the branch point. Directly mediates interactions between U2AF2 and proteins bound to the enhancers and thus may function as a bridge between U2AF2 and the enhancer complex to recruit it to the adjacent intron (By similarity). From Mus musculus (Mouse).
   1401..1494    -  protein_bind   attL2 (fragment): mutant version of attL; recombination site for the Gateway® LR reaction LR Clonase™
   1512..1530    -  promoter       T7 promoter: promoter for bacteriophage T7 RNA polymerase
   1720..1743    +  promoter       Pc promoter (fragment): intI1 (promoter lies within the coding sequence); class 1 integron promoter
   1919..1975    +  CDS            GmR (fragment): gentamycin acetyltransferase; aacC1; confers resistance to gentamycin
   1982..2773    +  CDS            SmR: aminoglycoside adenylyltransferase (Murphy, 1985); aadA; confers resistance to spectinomycin and streptomycin
   2866..3454    +  rep_origin     ori: high-copy-number ColE1/pMB1/pBR322/pUC origin of replication
>Addgene plasmid #81807 | pDONR223_U2AF1_WT | addgene full sequence | sequence record 169224 | Addgene NGS Result
CTTTCCTGCGTTATCCCCTGATTCTGTGGATAACCGTATTACCGCCTTTGAGTGAGCTGATACCGCTCGC
CGCAGCCGAACGACCGAGCGCAGCGAGTCAGTGAGCGAGGAAGCGGAAGAGCGCCCAATACGCAAACCGC
CTCTCCCCGCGCGTTGGCCGATTCATTAATGCAGCTGGCACGACAGGTTTCCCGACTGGAAAGCGGGCAG
TGAGCGCAACGCAATTAATACGCGTACCGCTAGCCAGGAAGAGTTTGTAGAAACGCAAAAAGGCCATCCG
TCAGGATGGCCTTCTGCTTAGTTTGATGCCTGGCAGTTTATGGCGGGCGTCCTGCCCGCCACCCTCCGGG
CCGTTGCTTCACAACGTTCAAATCCGCTCCCGGCGGATTTGTCCTACTCAGGAGAGCGTTCACCGACAAA
CAACAGATAAAACGAAAGGCCCAGTCTTCCGACTGAGCCTTTCGTTTTATTTGATGCCTGGCAGTTCCCT
ACTCTCGCGTTAACGCTAGCATGGATGTTTTCCCAGTCACGACGTTGTAAAACGACGGCCAGTCTTAAGC
TCGGGCCCCAAATAATGATTTTATTTTGACTGATAGTGACCTGTTCGTTGCAACAAATTGATGAGCAATG
CTTTTTTATAATGMCAACTTTGTACAAAAAAGTTGGCACCATGGCGGAGTATCTGGCCTCCATCTTCGGC
ACCGAGAAAGACAAAGTCAACTGTTCATTTTATTTCAAAATTGGAGCATGTCGTCATGGAGACAGGTGCT
CTCGGTTGCACAATAAACCGACGTTTAGCCAGACCATTGCCCTCTTGAACATTTACCGTAACCCTCAAAA
CTCTTCCCAGTCTGCTGACGGTTTGCGCTGTGCCGTGAGCGATGTGGAGATGCAGGAACACTATGATGAG
TTTTTTGAGGAGGTTTTTACAGAAATGGAGGAGAAGTATGGGGAAGTAGAGGAGATGAACGTCTGTGACA
ACCTGGGAGACCACCTGGTGGGGAACGTGTACGTCAAGTTTCGCCGTGAGGAAGATGCGGAAAAGGCTGT
GATTGACTTGAATAACCGTTGGTTTAATGGACAGCCGATCCACGCCGAGCTGTCACCCGTGACGGACTTC
AGAGAAGCCTGCTGCCGTCAGTATGAGATGGGAGAATGCACACGAGGCGGCTTCTGCAACTTCATGCATT
TGAAGCCCATTTCCAGAGAGCTGCGGCGGGAGCTGTATGGCCGCCGTCGCAAGAAGCATAGATCAAGATC
CCGATCCCGGGAGCGTCGTTCTCGGTCTAGAGACCGTGGTCGTGGCGGTGGCGGTGGCGGTGGTGGAGGT
GGCGGCGGACGGGAGCGTGACAGGAGGCGGTCGAGAGATCGTGAAAGATCTGGGCGATTCTGATTGCCAA
CTTTCTTGTACAAAGTTGKCATTATAAGAAAGCATTGCTTATCAATTTGTTGCAACGAACAGGTCACTAT
CAGTCAAAATAAAATCATTATTTGCCATCCAGCTGATATCCCCTATAGTGAGTCGTATTACATGGTCATA
GCTGTTTCCTGGCAGCTCTGGCCCGTGTCTCAAAATCTCTGATGTTACATTGCACAAGATAAAAATATAT
CATCATGCCTCCTCTAGACCAGCCAGGACAGAAATGCCTCGACTTCGCTGCTACCCAAGGTTGCCGGGTG
ACGCACACCGTGGAAACGGATGAAGGCACGAACCCAGTGGACATAAGCCTGTTCGGTTCGTAAGCTGTAA
TGCAAGTAGCGTATGCGCTCACGCAACTGGTCCAGAACCTTGACCGAACGCAGCGGTGGTAACGGCGCAG
TGGCGGTTTTCATGGCTTGTTATGACTGTTTTTTTGGGGTACAGTCTATGCCTCGGGCATCCAAGCAGCA
AGCGCGTTACGCCGTGGGTCGATGTTTGATGTTATGGAGCAGCAACGATGTTACGCAGCAGGGCAGTCGC
CCTAAAACAAAGTTAAACATTATGAGGGAAGCGGTGATCGCCGAAGTATCGACTCAACTATCAGAGGTAG
TTGGCGTCATCGAGCGCCATCTCGAACCGACGTTGCTGGCCGTACATTTGTACGGCTCCGCAGTGGATGG
CGGCCTGAAGCCACACAGTGATATTGATTTGCTGGTTACGGTGACCGTAAGGCTTGATGAAACAACGCGG
CGAGCTTTGATCAACGACCTTTTGGAAACTTCGGCTTCCCCTGGAGAGAGCGAGATTCTCCGCGCTGTAG
AAGTCACCATTGTTGTGCACGACGACATCATTCCGTGGCGTTATCCAGCTAAGCGCGAACTGCAATTTGG
AGAATGGCAGCGCAATGACATTCTTGCAGGTATCTTCGAGCCAGCCACGATCGACATTGATCTGGCTATC
TTGCTGACAAAAGCAAGAGAACATAGCGTTGCCTTGGTAGGTCCAGCGGCGGAGGAACTCTTTGATCCGG
TTCCTGAACAGGATCTATTTGAGGCGCTAAATGAAACCTTAACGCTATGGAACTCGCCGCCCGACTGGGC
TGGCGATGAGCGAAATGTAGTGCTTACGTTGTCCCGCATTTGGTACAGCGCAGTAACCGGCAAAATCGCG
CCGAAGGATGTCGCTGCCGACTGGGCAATGGAGCGCCTGCCGGCCCAGTATCAGCCCGTCATACTTGAAG
CTAGACAGGCTTATCTTGGACAAGAAGAAGATCGCTTGGCCTCGCGCGCAGATCAGTTGGAAGAATTTGT
CCACTACGTGAAAGGCGAGATCACCAAGGTAGTCGGCAAATAACCCTCGAGCCACCCATGACCAAAATCC
CTTAACGTGAGTTACGCGTCGTTCCACTGAGCGTCAGACCCCGTAGAAAAGATCAAAGGATCTTCTTGAG
ATCCTTTTTTTCTGCGCGTAATCTGCTGCTTGCAAACAAAAAAACCACCGCTACCAGCGGTGGTTTGTTT
GCCGGATCAAGAGCTACCAACTCTTTTTCCGAAGGTAACTGGCTTCAGCAGAGCGCAGATACCAAATACT
GTTCTTCTAGTGTAGCCGTAGTTAGGCCACCACTTCAAGAACTCTGTAGCACCGCCTACATACCTCGCTC
TGCTAATCCTGTTACCAGTGGCTGCTGCCAGTGGCGATAAGTCGTGTCTTACCGGGTTGGACTCAAGACG
ATAGTTACCGGATAAGGCGCAGCGGTCGGGCTGAACGGGGGGTTCGTGCACACAGCCCAGCTTGGAGCGA
ACGACCTACACCGAACTGAGATACCTACAGCGTGAGCTATGAGAAAGCGCCACGCTTCCCGAAGGGAGAA
AGGCGGACAGGTATCCGGTAAGCGGCAGGGTCGGAACAGGAGAGCGCACGAGGGAGCTTCCAGGGGGAAA
CGCCTGGTATCTTTATAGTCCTGTCGGGTTTCGCCACCTCTGACTTGAGCGTCGATTTTTGTGATGCTCG
TCAGGGGGGCGGAGCCTATGGAAAAACGCCAGCAACGCGGCCTTTTTACGGTTCCTGGCCTTTTGCTGGC
CTTTTGCTCACATGTT
