>Addgene plasmid #81807 | pDONR223_U2AF1_WT | depositor partial sequence | sequence record 155126 | Insert sequence
ATGGCGGAGTATCTGGCCTCCATCTTCGGCACCGAGAAAGACAAAGTCAACTGTTCATTTTATTTCAAAA
TTGGAGCATGTCGTCATGGAGACAGGTGCTCTCGGTTGCACAATAAACCGACGTTTAGCCAGACCATTGC
CCTCTTGAACATTTACCGTAACCCTCAAAACTCTTCCCAGTCTGCTGACGGTTTGCGCTGTGCCGTGAGC
GATGTGGAGATGCAGGAACACTATGATGAGTTTTTTGAGGAGGTTTTTACAGAAATGGAGGAGAAGTATG
GGGAAGTAGAGGAGATGAACGTCTGTGACAACCTGGGAGACCACCTGGTGGGGAACGTGTACGTCAAGTT
TCGCCGTGAGGAAGATGCGGAAAAGGCTGTGATTGACTTGAATAACCGTTGGTTTAATGGACAGCCGATC
CACGCCGAGCTGTCACCCGTGACGGACTTCAGAGAAGCCTGCTGCCGTCAGTATGAGATGGGAGAATGCA
CACGAGGCGGCTTCTGCAACTTCATGCATTTGAAGCCCATTTCCAGAGAGCTGCGGCGGGAGCTGTATGG
CCGCCGTCGCAAGAAGCATAGATCAAGATCCCGATCCCGGGAGCGTCGTTCTCGGTCTAGAGACCGTGGT
CGTGGCGGTGGCGGTGGCGGTGGTGGAGGTGGCGGCGGACGGGAGCGTGACAGGAGGCGGTCGAGAGATC
GTGAAAGATCTGGGCGATTC
