>Addgene plasmid #81807 | pDONR223_U2AF1_WT | addgene partial sequence | sequence record 160634 | M13-F20 5'-TGTAAAACGACGGCCAGT-3'
TTTTATTTTGACTGATAGTGACCTGTTCGTTGCAACAAATTGATGAGCAATGCTTTTTTATAATGCCAAC
TTTGTACAAAAAAGTTGGCACCATGGCGGAGTATCTGGCCTCCATCTTCGGCACCGAGAAAGACAAAGTC
AACTGTTCATTTTATTTCAAAATTGGAGCATGTCGTCATGGAGACAGGTGCTCTCGGTTGCACAATAAAC
CGACGTTTAGCCAGACCATTGCCCTCTTGAACATTTACCGTAACCCTCAAAACTCTTCCCAGTCTGCTGA
CGGTTTGCGCTGTGCCGTGAGCGATGTGGAGATGCAGGAACACTATGATGAGTTTTTTGAGGAGGTTTTT
ACAGAAATGGAGGAGAAGTATGGGGAAGTAGAGGAGATGAACGTCTGTGACAACCTGGGAGACCACCTGG
TGGGGAACGTGTACGTCAAGTTTCGCCGTGAGGAAGATGCGGAAAAGGCTGTGATTGACTTGAATAACCG
TTGGTTTAATGGACAGCCGATCCACGCCGAGCTGTCACCCGTGACGGACTTCAGAGAAGCCTGCTGCCGT
CAGTATGAGATGGGAGAATGCACACGAGGCGGCTTCTGCAACTTCATGCATTTGAAGCCCATTTCCAGAG
AGCTGCGGCGGGAGCTGTATGGCCGCCGTCGCAAGAAGCATAGATCAAGATCCCGATCCCGGGAGCGTCG
TTCTCGGTCTAGAGACCGTGGTCGTGGCGGTGGCGGTGGCGGTGGTGGAGGTGGCGGCGGACGGGAGCGT
GACAGGAGGCGGTCGAGAGATCGTGAAAGATCTGGGCGATTCTGATTGCCAAACTTTCTTGTACAAAGTT
GGCATTATAAGAAAGCATTGCTTATCAATTTGTTGCAACGAACAGGTCACTATCAGTCAAAATAAAATCA
TTATTTGCCATCCAGCTGATATCCCCTATAGTGAGTCGTATTACATGGTCATAGCTGTTTCCTGGCAGCT
CTGGCCC
